>Addgene plasmid #196665 | pPglL-strep-mClover3 | addgene full sequence | sequence record 389757 | Addgene NGS Result
CCCCGGCCACGGGGCCTGCCACCATACCCACGCCGAAACAAGCGCTCATGAGCCCGAAGTGGCGAGCCCG
ATCTTCCCCATCGGTGATGTCGGCGATATAGGCGCCAGCAACCGCACCTGTGGCGCCGGTGATGCCGGCC
ACGATGCGTCCGGCGTAGAGGATCTGCTCATGTTTGACAGCTTATCATCGATGCATAATGTGCCTGTCAA
ATGGACGAAGCAGGGATTCTGCAAACCCTATGCTACTCCGTCAAGCCGTCAATTGTCTGATTCGTTACCA
ATTATGACAACTTGACGGCTACATCATTCACTTTTTCTTCACAACCGGCACGGAACTCGCTCGGGCTGGC
CCCGGTGCATTTTTTAAATACCCGCGAGAAATAGAGTTGATCGTCAAAACCAACATTGCGACCGACGGTG
GCGATAGGCATCCGGGTGGTGCTCAAAAGCAGCTTCGCCTGGCTGATACGTTGGTCCTCGCGCCAGCTTA
AGACGCTAATCCCTAACTGCTGGCGGAAAAGATGTGACAGACGCGACGGCGACAAGCAAACATGCTGTGC
GACGCTGGCGATATCAAAATTGCTGTCTGCCAGGTGATCGCTGATGTACTGACAAGCCTCGCGTACCCGA
TTATCCATCGGTGGATGGAGCGACTCGTTAATCGCTTCCATGCGCCGCAGTAACAATTGCTCAAGCAGAT
TTATCGCCAGCAGCTCCGAATAGCGCCCTTCCCCTTGCCCGGCGTTAATGATTTGCCCAAACAGGTCGCT
GAAATGCGGCTGGTGCGCTTCATCCGGGCGAAAGAACCCCGTATTGGCAAATATTGACGGCCAGTTAAGC
CATTCATGCCAGTAGGCGCGCGGACGAAAGTAAACCCACTGGTGATACCATTCGCGAGCCTCCGGATGAC
GACCGTAGTGATGAATCTCTCCTGGCGGGAACAGCAAAATATCACCCGGTCGGCAAACAAATTCTCGTCC
CTGATTTTTCACCACCCCCTGACCGCGAATGGTGAGATTGAGAATATAACCTTTCATTCCCAGCGGTCGG
TCGATAAAAAAATCGAGATAACCGTTGGCCTCAATCGGCGTTAAACCCGCCACCAGATGGGCATTAAACG
AGTATCCCGGCAGCAGGGGATCATTTTGCGCTTCAGCCATACTTTTCATACTCCCGCCATTCAGAGAAGA
AACCAATTGTCCATATTGCATCAGACATTGCCGTCACTGCGTCTTTTACTGGCTCTTCTCGCTAACCAAA
CCGGTAACCCCGCTTATTAAAAGCATTCTGTAACAAAGCGGGACCAAAGCCATGACAAAAACGCGTAACA
AAAGTGTCTATAATCACGGCAGAAAAGTCCACATTGATTATTTGCACGGCGTCACACTTTGCTATGCCAT
AGCATTTTTATCCATAAGATTAGCGGATCTTACCTGACGCTTTTTATCGCAACTCTCTACTGTTTCTCCA
TACCCGTTTTTTTGGGCTAGCAGGAGGAATACACCATGGCACCCGCTGAAACGACCGTATCCGGCGCGCA
CCCCGCCGCCAAACTGCCGATTTACATCCTGCCCTGCTTCCTTTGGATAGGCATCGTCCCCTTTACCTTC
GCGCTCAAACTGAAACCGTCGCCCGACTTTTACCACGATGCCGCCGCCGCAGCCGGCCTGATTGTCCTGT
TGTTCCTCACGGCAGGAAAAAAACTGTTTGATGTCAAAATCCCCGCCATCAGCTTCCTTCTGTTTGCAAT
GGCGGCGTTTTGGTATCTTCAGGCACGCCTGATGAACCTGATTTACCCCGGTATGAACGACATCGTCTCT
TGGATTTTCATCTTGCTCGCCGTCAGCGCGTGGGCCTGCCGGAGCTTGGTCGCACACTTCGGACAAGAAC
GCATCGTGACCCTGTTTGCCTGGTCGCTGCTTATCGGCTCCCTGCTTCAATCCTGCATCGTCGTCATCCA
GTTTGCCGGCTGGGAAGACACCCCTCTGTTTCAAAACATCATCGTTTACAGCGGGCAAGGCGTAATCGGA
CACATCGGGCAGCGCAACAACCTCGGACACTACCTCATGTGGGGCATACTCGCCGCCGCCTACCTCAACG
GACAACGAAAAATCCCCGCCGCCCTCGGCGTAATCTGCCTGATTATGCAGACCGCCGTTTTAGGTTTGGT
CAACTCGCGCACCATCTTGACCTACATAGCCGCCATCGCCCTCATCCTTCCCTTCTGGTATTTCCGTTCG
GACAAATCCAACAGGCGGACGATGCTCGGCATAGCCGCAGCCGTATTCCTTACCGCGCTGTTCCAATTTT
CCATGAACACCATTCTGGAAACCTTTACTGGCATCCGCTACGAAACTGCCGTCGAACGCGTCGCCAACGG
CGGTTTCACAGACTTGCCGCGCCAAATCGAATGGAATAAAGCCCTTGCCGCCTTCCAGTCCGCCCCGATA
TTCGGGCACGGCTGGAACAGTTTTGCCCAACAAACCTTCCTCATCAATGCCGAACAGCACAACATATACG
ACAACCTCCTCAGCAACTTGTTCACCCATTCCCACAACATCGTCCTCCAACTCCTTGCAGAGATGGGAAT
CAGCGGCACGCTTCTGGTTGCCGCAACCCTGCTGACGGGCATTGCCGGGCTGCTTAAACGCCCCCTGACC
CCCGCATCGCTTTTCCTAATCTGCACGCTTGCCGTCAGTATGTGCCACAGTATGCTCGAATATCCTTTGT
GGTATGTCTATTTCCTCATCCCTTTCGGACTGATGCTCTTCCTGTCCCCCGCAGAGGCTTCAGACGGCAT
CGCCTTCAAAAAAGCCGCCAATCTCGGCATACTGACCGCCTCCGCCGCCATATTCGCAGGATTGCTGCAC
TTGGACTGGACATACACCCGGCTGGTTAACGCCTTTTCCCCCGCCACTGACGACAGTGCCAAAACCCTCA
ACCGGAAAATCAACGAGTTGCGCTATATTTCCGCAAACAGTCCGATGCTGTCCTTTTATGCCGACTTCTC
CCTCGTAAACTTCGCCCTGCCGGAATACCCCGAAACCCAGACTTGGGCGGAAGAAGCAACCCTCAAATCA
CTAAAATACCGCCCCCACTCCGCCACCTACCGCATCGCCCTCTACCTGATGCGGCAAGGCAAAGTTGCAG
AAGCAAAACAATGGATGCGGGCGACACAGTCCTATTACCCCTACCTGATGCCCCGATACGCCGACGAAAT
CCGCAAACTGCCCGTATGGGCGCCGCTGCTACCCGAACTGCTCAAAGACTGCAAAGCCTTCGCCGCCGCG
CCCGGTCATCCGGAAGCAAAACCCTGCAAACTCGAGGAAAACCTGTATTTTCAGGGCGCGTGGTCCCATC
CTCAGTTCGAGAAAGGCGCGGGTTCAGGTGCTGGCAGTGGAGCGTCCGCGTGGAGTCATCCGCAATTCGA
AAAAGAATTCGTGAGCAAGGGCGAGGAGCTGTTCACCGGGGTGGTGCCCATCCTGGTCGAGCTGGACGGC
GACGTAAACGGCCACAAGTTCAGCGTCCGCGGCGAGGGCGAGGGCGATGCCACCAACGGCAAGCTGACCC
TGAAGTTCATCTGCACCACCGGCAAGCTGCCCGTGCCCTGGCCCACCCTCGTGACCACCTTCGGCTACGG
CGTGGCCTGCTTCAGCCGCTACCCCGACCACATGAAGCAGCACGACTTCTTCAAGTCCGCCATGCCCGAA
GGCTACGTCCAGGAGCGCACCATCTCTTTCAAGGACGACGGTACCTACAAGACCCGCGCCGAGGTGAAGT
TCGAGGGCGACACCCTGGTGAACCGCATCGAGCTGAAGGGCATCGACTTCAAGGAGGACGGCAACATCCT
GGGGCACAAGCTGGAGTACAACTTCAACAGCCACTACGTCTATATCACGGCCGACAAGCAGAAGAACTGC
ATCAAGGCTAACTTCAAGATCCGCCACAACGTTGAGGACGGCAGCGTGCAGCTCGCCGACCACTACCAGC
AGAACACCCCCATCGGCGACGGCCCCGTGCTGCTGCCCGACAACCACTACCTGAGCCATCAGTCCAAGCT
GAGCAAAGACCCCAACGAGAAGCGCGATCACATGGTCCTGCTGGAGTTCGTGACCGCCGCCGGGATTACA
CATGGCATGGACGAGCTGTACAAGTAGAAGCTTGCGGCCGCACTCGAGGAAAACCTGTATTTTCAGGGCG
CGCACCACCACCACCACCATCACCATCACCATTGATAACGCTTGGCTGTTTTGGCGGATGAGAGAAGATT
TTCAGCCTGATACAGATTAAATCAGAACGCAGAAGCGGTCTGATAAAACAGAATTTGCCTGGCGGCAGTA
GCGCGGTGGTCCCACCTGACCCCATGCCGAACTCAGAAGTGAAACGCCGTAGCGCCGATGGTAGTGTGGG
GTCTCCCCATGCGAGAGTAGGGAACTGCCAGGCATCAAATAAAACGAAAGGCTCAGTCGAAAGACTGGGC
CTTTCGTTTTATCTGTTGTTTGTCAGTGAACGCTCTCCTGAGTAGGACAAATCCGCCGGGAGCGGATTTG
AACGTTGCGAAGCAACGGCCCGGAGGGTGGCGGGCAGGACGCCCGCCATAAACTGCCAGGCATCAAATTA
AGCAGAAGGCCATCCTGACGGATGGCCTTTTTGCGTTTCTACAAACTCTTTTGTTTATTTTTCTAAATAC
ATTCAAATATGTATCCGCTCATGAGACAATAACCCTGATAAATGCTTCAATAATATTGAAAAAGGAAGAG
TATGAGTATTCAACATTTCCGTGTCGCCCTTATTCCCTTTTTTGCGGCATTTTGCCTTCCTGTTTTTGCT
CACCCAGAAACGCTGGTGAAAGTAAAAGATGCTGAAGATCAGTTGGGTGCACGAGTGGGTTACATCGAAC
TGGATCTCAACAGCGGTAAGATCCTTGAGAGTTTTCGCCCCGAAGAACGTTTTCCAATGATGAGCACTTT
TAAAGTTCTGCTATGTGGCGCGGTATTATCCCGTGTTGACGCCGGGCAAGAGCAACTCGGTCGCCGCATA
CACTATTCTCAGAATGACTTGGTTGAGTACTCACCAGTCACAGAAAAGCATCTTACGGATGGCATGACAG
TAAGAGAATTATGCAGTGCTGCCATAACCATGAGTGATAACACTGCGGCCAACTTACTTCTGACAACGAT
CGGAGGACCGAAGGAGCTAACCGCTTTTTTGCACAACATGGGGGATCATGTAACTCGCCTTGATCGTTGG
GAACCGGAGCTGAATGAAGCCATACCAAACGACGAGCGTGACACCACGATGCCTGTAGCAATGGCAACAA
CATTGCGCAAACTATTAACTGGCGAACTACTTACTCTAGCTTCCCGGCAACAATTAATAGACTGGATGGA
GGCGGATAAAGTTGCAGGACCACTTCTGCGCTCGGCCCTTCCGGCTGGCTGGTTTATTGCTGATAAATCT
GGAGCCGGTGAGCGTGGGTCTCGCGGTATCATTGCAGCACTGGGGCCAGATGGTAAGCCCTCCCGTATCG
TAGTTATCTACACGACGGGGAGTCAGGCAACTATGGATGAACGAAATAGACAGATCGCTGAGATAGGTGC
CTCACTGATTAAGCATTGGTAACTGTCAGACCAAGTTTACTCATATATACTTTAGATTGATT
[125 nt withheld, positions 5663-5787]
C
[141 nt withheld, positions 5789-5929]
CCTTTGACGTTGGAGTCCACGTTCTTT
[37 nt withheld, positions 5957-5993]
ACCCTATCTCGGGCTATTCTTTTGATTTATAAGGGATTTTGCCGATTTCGGCCTATTGGTTAAAAAATGA
GCTGATTTAACAAAAATTTAACGCGAATTTTAACAAAATATTAACGTTTACAATTTAAAAGGATCTAGGT
GAAGATCCTTTTTGATAATCTCATGACCAAAATCCCTTAACGTGAGTTTTCGTTCCACTGAGCGTCAGAC
CCCGTAGAAAAGATCAAAGGATCTTCTTGAGATCCTTTTTTTCTGCGCGTAATCTGCTGCTTGCAAACAA
AAAAACCACCGCTACCAGCGGTGGTTTGTTTGCCGGATCAAGAGCTACCAACTCTTTTTCCGAAGGTAAC
TGGCTTCAGCAGAGCGCAGATACCAAATACTGTCCTTCTAGTGTAGCCGTAGTTAGGCCACCACTTCAAG
AACTCTGTAGCACCGCCTACATACCTCGCTCTGCTAATCCTGTTACCAGTGGCTGCTGCCAGTGGCGATA
AGTCGTGTCTTACCGGGTTGGACTCAAGACGATAGTTACCGGATAAGGCGCAGCGGTCGGGCTGAACGGG
GGGTTCGTGCACACAGCCCAGCTTGGAGCGAACGACCTACACCGAACTGAGATACCTACAGCGTGAGCTA
TGAGAAAGCGCCACGCTTCCCGAAGGGAGAAAGGCGGACAGGTATCCGGTAAGCGGCAGGGTCGGAACAG
GAGAGCGCACGAGGGAGCTTCCAGGGGGAAACGCCTGGTATCTTTATAGTCCTGTCGGGTTTCGCCACCT
CTGACTTGAGCGTCGATTTTTGTGATGCTCGTCAGGGGGGCGGAGCCTATGGAAAAACGCCAGCAACGCG
GCCTTTTTACGGTTCCTGGCCTTTTGCTGGCCTTTTGCTCACATGTTCTTTCCTGCGTTATCCCCTGATT
CTGTGGATAACCGTATTACCGCCTTTGAGTGAGCTGATACCGCTCGCCGCAGCCGAACGACCGAGCGCAG
CGAGTCAGTGAGCGAGGAAGCGGAAGAGCGCCTGATGCGGTATTTTCTCCTTACGCATCTGTGCGGTATT
TCACACCGCATAGGGTCATGGCTGCGCCCCGACACCCGCCAACACCCGCTGACGCGCCCTGACGGGCTTG
TCTGCTCCCGGCATCCGCTTACAGACAAGCTGTGACCGTCTCCGGGAGCTGCATGTGTCAGAGGTTTTCA
CCGTCATCACCGAAACGCGCGAGGCAGAAGGAGATGGCGCCCAACAGTC
Features (pLannotate 1.2.2; 17 found; start..end, strand, type, name):
    174..192     +  promoter       tet promoter (fragment): E. coli promoter for tetracycline efflux protein gene
    282..1160    -  CDS            araC: L-arabinose regulatory protein; araC
   1187..1471    +  promoter       araBAD promoter: araBAD; promoter of the L-arabinose operon of E. coli; the araC regulatory gene is transcribed in the opposite direction (Guzman et al., 1995)
   3327..3347    +  CDS            TEV site: tobacco etch virus (TEV) protease recognition and cleavage site
   3441..4156    +  CDS            mClover3 (fragment): bright green-yellow fluorescent protein derived from mClover2, with improved photostability (Bajar et al., 2003) mammalian codon-optimized
   4179..4199    +  CDS            TEV site: tobacco etch virus (TEV) protease recognition and cleavage site
   4215..4232    +  CDS            6xHis: 6xHis affinity tag
   4327..4442    +  ncRNA          5S rRNA: Accession: RF00001 - 5S ribosomal RNA
   4446..4492    +  terminator     rrnB T1 terminator: transcription terminator T1 from the E. coli rrnB gene
   4624..4651    +  terminator     rrnB T2 terminator: transcription terminator T2 from the E. coli rrnB gene
   4670..4761    +  promoter       AmpR promoter: bla
   4762..5622    +  CDS            AmpR: β-lactamase; bla; confers resistance to ampicillin, carbenicillin, and related antibiotics
   5664..6044    +  rep_origin     M13 ori (sequence partly withheld): M13 bacteriophage origin of replication; arrow indicates direction of (+) strand synthesis
   6230..6818    +  rep_origin     ori: high-copy-number ColE1/pMB1/pBR322/pUC origin of replication
   7004..7055    -  misc_feature   bom (fragment): basis of mobility region from pBR322
   7171..7210    -  CDS            rop (fragment): Rop protein, which maintains plasmids at low copy number; rop
   7211..164     -  CDS            TcR (fragment) (across the origin): tetracycline efflux protein; tet; confers resistance to tetracycline
