[The description below was written by a language model from this plasmid's Addgene catalogue record and pLannotate feature annotations shown in this document.]
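Description:
pPglL-strep-mClover3 is a bacterial expression plasmid built on the pBAD24 backbone for arabinose-inducible production of PglL from Neisseria meningitidis in E. coli. It is maintained through a high-copy ColE1/pMB1-type origin and selected with ampicillin via the bla (AmpR) gene. An M13 phage origin is also present, along with non-functional pBR322 remnants (fragments of bom, rop, the tetracycline resistance gene and its promoter). The catalogue lists a total size of 7,266 bp, whereas the sequenced record behind the feature table is 7,232 nt, a small discrepancy the record does not explain.

Expression is driven by the araBAD promoter, with the divergently transcribed araC regulator on the same plasmid, so transcription is kept low without L-arabinose and can be tuned with inducer. The PglL coding region, cloned between NcoI and HindIII, is not itself annotated but corresponds to the unannotated stretch between the promoter and the first TEV site. Downstream, the catalogue describes a TEV-cleavable double Strep-tag II followed by mClover3. The feature table confirms a TEV protease site, a gap in which the Strep tags presumably lie (they are not annotated), and the mClover3 green-yellow fluorescent protein. It additionally shows a second TEV site and a 6xHis tag after mClover3, which the catalogue entry does not mention. Transcription ends at the rrnB T1 and T2 terminators.

This arrangement allows fluorescence-based monitoring of expression, affinity purification through the Strep (and apparently His) tags, and tag removal with TEV protease. The record notes that an E. coli C43(DE3) strain was used for protein production, and the associated publication concerns enterobacterial common antigen biosynthesis proteins.
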