Addgene plasmid #196665: pPglL-strep-mClover3
Purpose: Expression of C-terminally distrep tag II-mClover3-tagged PglL from Neisseria meningitidis in E.coli
Depositing lab: James Naismith. Depositing organization: Rosalind Franklin Institute. Publication: The lipid linked oligosaccharide polymerase Wzy and its regulating co-polymerase, Wzz, from enterobacterial common antigen biosynthesis form a complex. Weckener M, Woodward LS, Clarke BR, Liu H, Ward PN, Le Bas A, Bhella D, Whitfield C, Naismith JH. Open Biol. 2023 Mar;13(3):220373. doi: 10.1098/rsob.220373. Epub 2023 Mar 22. PubMed 36944376.
Backbone
  Vector backbone: pBAD24
  Backbone size w/o insert (bp): 4617
  Total vector size (bp): 7266
  Vector type: Bacterial Expression
Growth in bacteria
  Bacterial resistance: Ampicillin, 100 μg/mL
  Growth temperature: 37°C
  Growth strain: DH5alpha
  Growth instructions: Protein expression in E. coli C43(DE3).
  Copy number: High Copy
Gene/Insert
  Gene/Insert name: PglL
  Species: Neisseria meningitidis
  Insert size (bp): 2649
  GenBank ID: 61280823
  Promoter: araBAD
  Tag / fusion protein: TEV-cleavable di-strep tag II (C terminal on insert); mClover3 (C terminal on insert)
  Cloning method: Restriction Enzyme; 5′ cloning site NcoI (not destroyed); 3′ cloning site HindIII (not destroyed)
  Sequencing primers: 5′ pBAD forward; 3′ pBAD reverse
Terms and licenses: Academic/Nonprofit Terms; Industry Terms: Not Available to Industry
How to cite: pPglL-strep-mClover3 was a gift from James Naismith (Addgene plasmid # 196665 ; http://n2t.net/addgene:196665 ; RRID:Addgene_196665)
