>Addgene plasmid #196665 | pPglL-strep-mClover3 | depositor partial sequence | sequence record 389781 | PgIL
ATGCCCGCTGAAACGACCGTATCCGGCGCGCACCCCGCCGCCAAACTGCCGATTTACATCCTGCCCTGCT
TCCTTTGGATAGGCATCGTCCCCTTTACCTTCGCGCTCAAACTGAAACCGTCGCCCGACTTTTACCACGA
TGCCGCCGCCGCAGCCGGCCTGATTGTCCTGTTGTTCCTCACGGCAGGAAAAAAACTGTTTGATGTCAAA
ATCCCCGCCATCAGCTTCCTTCTGTTTGCAATGGCGGCGTTTTGGTATCTTCAGGCACGCCTGATGAACC
TGATTTACCCCGGTATGAACGACATCGTCTCTTGGATTTTCATCTTGCTCGCCGTCAGCGCGTGGGCCTG
CCGGAGCTTGGTCGCACACTTCGGACAAGAACGCATCGTGACCCTGTTTGCCTGGTCGCTGCTTATCGGC
TCCCTGCTTCAATCCTGCATCGTCGTCATCCAGTTTGCCGGCTGGGAAGACACCCCTCTGTTTCAAAACA
TCATCGTTTACAGCGGGCAAGGCGTAATCGGACACATCGGGCAGCGCAACAACCTCGGACACTACCTCAT
GTGGGGCATACTCGCCGCCGCCTACCTCAACGGACAACGAAAAATCCCCGCCGCCCTCGGCGTAATCTGC
CTGATTATGCAGACCGCCGTTTTAGGTTTGGTCAACTCGCGCACCATCTTGACCTACATAGCCGCCATCG
CCCTCATCCTTCCCTTCTGGTATTTCCGTTCGGACAAATCCAACAGGCGGACGATGCTCGGCATAGCCGC
AGCCGTATTCCTTACCGCGCTGTTCCAATTTTCCATGAACACCATTCTGGAAACCTTTACTGGCATCCGC
TACGAAACTGCCGTCGAACGCGTCGCCAACGGCGGTTTCACAGACTTGCCGCGCCAAATCGAATGGAATA
AAGCCCTTGCCGCCTTCCAGTCCGCCCCGATATTCGGGCACGGCTGGAACAGTTTTGCCCAACAAACCTT
CCTCATCAATGCCGAACAGCACAACATATACGACAACCTCCTCAGCAACTTGTTCACCCATTCCCACAAC
ATCGTCCTCCAACTCCTTGCAGAGATGGGAATCAGCGGCACGCTTCTGGTTGCCGCAACCCTGCTGACGG
GCATTGCCGGGCTGCTTAAACGCCCCCTGACCCCCGCATCGCTTTTCCTAATCTGCACGCTTGCCGTCAG
TATGTGCCACAGTATGCTCGAATATCCTTTGTGGTATGTCTATTTCCTCATCCCTTTCGGACTGATGCTC
TTCCTGTCCCCCGCAGAGGCTTCAGACGGCATCGCCTTCAAAAAAGCCGCCAATCTCGGCATACTGACCG
CCTCCGCCGCCATATTCGCAGGATTGCTGCACTTGGACTGGACATACACCCGGCTGGTTAACGCCTTTTC
CCCCGCCACTGACGACAGTGCCAAAACCCTCAACCGGAAAATCAACGAGTTGCGCTATATTTCCGCAAAC
AGTCCGATGCTGTCCTTTTATGCCGACTTCTCCCTCGTAAACTTCGCCCTGCCGGAATACCCCGAAACCC
AGACTTGGGCGGAAGAAGCAACCCTCAAATCACTAAAATACCGCCCCCACTCCGCCACCTACCGCATCGC
CCTCTACCTGATGCGGCAAGGCAAAGTTGCAGAAGCAAAACAATGGATGCGGGCGACACAGTCCTATTAC
CCCTACCTGATGCCCCGATACGCCGACGAAATCCGCAAACTGCCCGTATGGGCGCCGCTGCTACCCGAAC
TGCTCAAAGACTGCAAAGCCTTCGCCGCCGCGCCCGGTCATCCGGAAGCAAAACCCTGCAAATGA
